>Addgene plasmid #40912 | pcDNA3.1(-)-chicken HA-GPIbb | depositor partial sequence | sequence record 54665 | chicken HA-GPIbb
ATGAACAGTGGGATTCTCTTCTTGTCCCTCCTTGGCTTCCTCCCATCAGTGATACCTACGTGCCCCCTGC
CATGCAAGTGTGCCACCAACATTATTGACTGTATGTCAAAGGGCCTGACTGTAACAAGACTACCAGCGGC
TTTCCGGCCATCGGCTGAAATTATCAACCTCAGTTACAACAGGCTCACCTCTATTCCCAGCGGGCTCTTT
GATAACCTGAACAGCCTCCAAGCAGTGCACTTGCAGGGCAACCCCTGGGAATGCGACTGTGACATCCTCT
ACTTGCGTTCCTGGCTGCAGTGGCAGCAGAACCGGACCTTTTACAGGGATGTGAGATGTGCCTCCCCAGC
TCACCTCCAGGGCCGGGTTGTCGCATATCTGACAGAAGATGAGATCATCTCCACGTGCCAGTACTGGTAC
TGCTCTCTGGCTCTCTTCTCTCAACTCGTCCTCATCATCCTCCTTTTCCTCCAGGCTATTCTGGTCATAT
TCATCATTATCTACCTGCAGAGATTTCGGAGAATGGCTGCTGAAGCCCGGAGCACCACCCGGGATCTATA
CCAGCGTGCAGATACCTGGTCCCTACAGGAGCAGTAA
