>Addgene plasmid #40912 | pcDNA3.1(-)-chicken HA-GPIbb | addgene partial sequence | sequence record 55763 | CMV-F 5'-CGCAAATGGGCGGTAGGCGTG-3'
GAGCTCTCTGGCTAACTAGAGAACCCACTGCTTACTGGCTTATCGAAATTAATACGACTCACTATAGGGA
GACCCAAGCTGGCTAGCGCCGCCACCATGAACAGTGGGATTCTCTTCTTGTCCCTCCTTGGCTTCCTCCC
ATCAGTGATACCTACGGAATACCCATACGATGTTCCAGATTACGCTTGCCCCCTGCCATGCAAGTGTGCC
ACCAACATTATTGACTGTATGTCAAAGGGCCTGACTGTAACAAGACTACCAGCGGCTTTCCGGCCATCGG
CTGAAATTATCAACCTCAGTTACAACAGGCTCACCTCTATTCCCAGCGGGCTCTTTGATAACCTGAACAG
CCTCCAAGCAGTGCACTTGCAGGGCAACCCCTGGGAATGCGACTGTGACATCCTCTACTTGCGTTCCTGG
CTGCAGTGGCAGCAGAACCGGACCTTTTACAGGGATGTGAGATGTGCCTCCCCAGCTCACCTCCAGGGCC
GGGTTGTCGCATATCTGACAGAAGATGAGATCATCTCCACGTGCCAGTACTGGTACTGCTCTCTGGCTCT
CTTCTCTCAACTCGTCCTCATCATCCTCCTTTTCCTCCAGGCTATTCTGGTCATATTCATCATTATCTAC
CTGCAGAGATTTCGGAGAATGGCTGCTGAAGCCCGGAGCACCACCCGGGATCTATACCAGCGTGCAGATA
CCTGGTCCCTACAGGAGCAGTAACTCGAGCGGCCGCCACTGTGCTGGATATCTGCAGAATTCCACCACAC
TGGACTAGTGGATCCGAGCTCGGTACCAAGCTTAAGTTTAAACCGCTGATCAGCCTCGACTGTGCCTTCT
AGTTGCCAGCCATCTGTTGTTTGCCCCTCCCCCGTGCCTTCCTTGACCCTGGA
