[The description below was written by a language model from this plasmid's Addgene catalogue record.]
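Description:
pcDNA3.1(-)-chicken HA-GPIbb is a mammalian expression plasmid of about 6.0 kb built on the commercial pcDNA3.1(-) backbone. It is maintained in E. coli as a high-copy plasmid under ampicillin selection, and it carries a neomycin resistance marker so that transfected mammalian cells can be selected with G418 to obtain stable lines.

The payload is a roughly 600 bp cDNA encoding chicken (Gallus gallus) glycoprotein Ib beta (GP1BB), a subunit of the platelet GPIb-IX receptor complex, cloned between the NheI and XhoI sites and driven by the strong constitutive CMV promoter. The use of a BGH reverse sequencing primer is consistent with the bovine growth hormone polyadenylation signal that normally lies downstream of the cloning site in this backbone. The protein carries an HA epitope tag described as N-terminal. According to the depositor notes, the tag sits at about residue 20 of the predicted protein, a position chosen from signal peptide predictions so that the tag would remain at the mature N-terminus after signal peptide cleavage and be exposed on the extracellular side. The depositing lab reports having functionally confirmed proper surface expression of the tagged protein.

The insert was cloned from chicken blood material. The record also notes that repository sequencing differs from both the depositor's predicted sequence and the predicted GenBank reference transcript, so users should not assume identity to the database entry. The construct suits transient or stable expression of tagged chicken GPIbβ in mammalian cells, with detection of total or surface protein through the HA epitope, although the record does not state a specific experimental purpose.
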