Addgene plasmid #40912: pcDNA3.1(-)-chicken HA-GPIbb
Depositing lab: Renhao Li. Depositing organization: Emory University.
Backbone
  Vector backbone: pcDNA3.1(-)
  Backbone manufacturer: Invitrogen
  Backbone size w/o insert (bp): 5427
  Total vector size (bp): 6027
  Vector type: Mammalian Expression
  Selectable markers: Neomycin (select with G418)
Growth in bacteria
  Bacterial resistance: Ampicillin, 100 μg/mL
  Growth temperature: 37°C
  Growth strain: DH5alpha
  Copy number: High Copy
Gene/Insert
  Gene/Insert name: chicken HA-GPIbb (alt name: glycoprotein Ib beta)
  Species: G. gallus (chicken)
  Insert size (bp): 597
  Entrez Gene: GP1BB
  Promoter: CMV
  Tag / fusion protein: HA (N terminal on insert)
  Cloning method: Restriction Enzyme; 5′ cloning site NheI (unknown if destroyed); 3′ cloning site XhoI (unknown if destroyed)
  Sequencing primers: 5′ CMV-F; 3′ BGH-rev
Terms and licenses: Academic/Nonprofit Terms; Industry Terms: Not Available to Industry
Depositor comments: The GPIbb insert in the plasmid was cloned from chicken blood plasma. Please note that Addgene's sequencing results differ from the depositing laboratory's predicted sequence and GenBank's predicted sequence XM_003642172.1. When compared to XP_003642220.1, the HA tag appears to be inserted at aa20. The insertion of the HA tag was based on the signal peptide predictions for GPIbb and the construct has been tested functionally for proper surface expression of the protein by the depositing lab.
How to cite: pcDNA3.1(-)-chicken HA-GPIbb was a gift from Renhao Li (Addgene plasmid # 40912 ; http://n2t.net/addgene:40912 ; RRID:Addgene_40912)
